Addgene plasmid #193133: GB2890
Purpose: A2 Proximal promoter sequence consisting of the target sequence for the gRNA1 (GB1838) at "d site" (-120 from TSS) and gRNA2 (GB1839) flanked by random sequences.
Depositing lab: Diego Orzaez. Depositing organization: Instituto de Biologia Molecular y Celular de Plantas. Publication: GB_SynP: A Modular dCas9-Regulated Synthetic Promoter Collection for Fine-Tuned Recombinant Gene Expression in Plants. Moreno-Gimenez E, Selma S, Calvache C, Orzaez D. ACS Synth Biol. 2022 Sep 16;11(9):3037-3048. doi: 10.1021/acssynbio.2c00238. Epub 2022 Aug 31. PubMed 36044643.
Backbone
  Vector backbone: pUPD2
  Vector type: Synthetic Biology
Growth in bacteria
  Bacterial resistance: Chloramphenicol, 25 μg/mL
  Growth temperature: 37°C
  Growth strain: DH5alpha
  Copy number: High Copy
Gene/Insert
  Gene/Insert name: GB_SynP (A2) G1dG2b.1
  Species: Synthetic
  Cloning method: Restriction Enzyme; 5′ cloning site unknown (unknown if destroyed)
Terms and licenses: Academic/Nonprofit Terms; Industry Terms: Not Available to Industry
How to cite: GB2890 was a gift from Diego Orzaez (Addgene plasmid # 193133 ; http://n2t.net/addgene:193133 ; RRID:Addgene_193133)
