[The description below was written by a language model from this plasmid's Addgene catalogue record and pLannotate feature annotations shown in this document.]
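Description:
GB2890 is a small (about 2.2 kb) GoldenBraid-style part-domestication plasmid built on the pUPD2 backbone and classed as a synthetic biology vector. It is propagated in E. coli as a high-copy plasmid from a ColE1/pUC-type origin and is selected with chloramphenicol through a cat (chloramphenicol acetyltransferase) gene driven by its native cat promoter and followed by the lambda t0 terminator. The cloning region is framed by BioBrick prefix and suffix sequences and insulated by bacterial transcription terminators, including a his operon terminator. These limit read-through between the insert and the backbone.

The payload is a fully synthetic DNA part named GB_SynP (A2) G1dG2b.1, an "A2" proximal promoter module from a collection of dCas9-regulated synthetic promoters for plants. According to the record, it carries the target sequence for gRNA1 at the "d site", positioned at −120 relative to the transcription start site, together with a target for gRNA2, with both sites flanked by random sequence. The part is not a complete promoter and contains no coding sequence. It is presumably meant to be combined with other promoter parts into a full synthetic promoter whose activity is set by recruiting dCas9-based regulators to the gRNA target sites, allowing fine-tuned recombinant gene expression in plants.

The automated feature table annotates only backbone elements. The insert itself is not annotated and presumably lies in the short unannotated stretch between the prefix and suffix across the sequence origin. The cloning sites used are not stated in the record.
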