Features (pLannotate 1.2.2; 8 found; start..end, strand, type, name):
     14..33      +  misc_feature   BioBrick suffix: universal suffix for all parts
     34..91      +  terminator     his operon terminator: This putative transcriptin terminator from the E. coli his operon has a 2-bp deletion introduced during synthesis. Its efficiency has not been determined.
    286..874     -  rep_origin     ori: high-copy-number ColE1/pMB1/pBR322/pUC origin of replication
   1057..1151    -  terminator     lambda t0 terminator: transcription terminator from phage lambda
   1175..1831    -  CDS            cat: CAT_ECOLX - Experimental evidence at protein level: Swiss-Prot protein existence level 1. This enzyme is an effector of chloramphenicol resistance in bacteria. From Escherichia coli. This protein is used as a marker in many commonly used cloning vectors, such as pACYC184.
   1832..1929    -  promoter       cat promoter: promoter of the E. coli cat gene encoding chloramphenicol acetyltransferase
   2015..2058    -  terminator     bacterial terminator: putative bacterial transcription terminator
   2061..2082    +  misc_feature   BioBrick prefix: BioBrick prefix for parts that do not start with "ATG"
>Addgene plasmid #193133 | GB2890 | addgene full sequence | sequence record 380393 | Addgene NGS Result
ACCACTCATCGCGACTAGTAGCGGCCGCTGCAGTCCGGCAAAAAAGGGCAAGGTGTCACCACCCTGCCCT
TTTTCTTTAAAACCGAAAAGATTACTTCGCGTTATGCAGGCTTCCTCGCTCACTGACTCGCTGCGCTCGG
TCGTTCGGCTGCGGCGAGCGGTATCAGCTCACTCAAAGGCGGTAATACGGTTATCCACAGAATCAGGGGA
TAACGCAGGAAAGAACATGTGAGCAAAAGGCCAGCAAAAGGCCAGGAACCGTAAAAAGGCCGCGTTGCTG
GCGTTTTTCCACAGGCTCCGCCCCCCTGACGAGCATCACAAAAATCGACGCTCAAGTCAGAGGTGGCGAA
ACCCGACAGGACTATAAAGATACCAGGCGTTTCCCCCTGGAAGCTCCCTCGTGCGCTCTCCTGTTCCGAC
CCTGCCGCTTACCGGATACCTGTCCGCCTTTCTCCCTTCGGGAAGCGTGGCGCTTTCTCATAGCTCACGC
TGTAGGTATCTCAGTTCGGTGTAGGTCGTTCGCTCCAAGCTGGGCTGTGTGCACGAACCCCCCGTTCAGC
CCGACCGCTGCGCCTTATCCGGTAACTATCGTCTTGAGTCCAACCCGGTAAGACACGACTTATCGCCACT
GGCAGCAGCCACTGGTAACAGGATTAGCAGAGCGAGGTATGTAGGCGGTGCTACAGAGTTCTTGAAGTGG
TGGCCTAACTACGGCTACACTAGAAGAACAGTATTTGGTATCTGCGCTCTGCTGAAGCCAGTTACCTTCG
GAAAAAGAGTTGGTAGCTCTTGATCCGGCAAACAAACCACCGCTGGTAGCGGTGGTTTTTTTGTTTGCAA
GCAGCAGATTACGCGCAGAAAAAAAGGATCTCAAGAAGATCCTTTGATCTTTTCTACGGGGTCTGACGCT
CAGTGGAACGAAAACTCACGTTAAGGGATTTTGGTCATGAGATTATCAAAAAGGATCTTCACCTAGATCC
TTTTAAATTAAAAATGAAGTTTTAAATCAATCTAAAGTATATATGAGTAAACTTGGTCTGACAGCTCGAG
GCTTGGATTCTCACCAATAAAAAACGCCCGGCGGCAACCGAGCGTTCTGAACAAATCCAGATGGAGTTCT
GAGGTCATTACTGGATCTATCAACAGGAGTCCAAGCGAGCTCGATATCAAATTACGCCCCGCCCTGCCAC
TCGTCGCAGTACTGTTGTAATTCATTAAGCATTCTGCCGACATGGAAGCCATCACAAACGGCATGATGAA
CCTGAATCGCCAGCGGCATCAGCACCTTGTCGCCTTGCGTATAATATTTGCCCATGGTGAAAACGGGGGC
GAAGAAGTTGTCCATATTGGCCACGTTTAAATCAAAACTGGTGAAACTCACCCAGGGATTGGCTGATACG
AAAAACATATTCTCAATAAACCCTTTAGGGAAATAGGCCAGGTTTTCACCGTAACACGCCACATCTTGCG
AATATATGTGTAGAAACTGCCGGAAATCGTCGTGGTATTCACTCCAGAGTGATGAAAACGTTTCAGTTTG
CTCATGGAAAACGGTGTAACAAGGGTGAACACTATCCCATATCACCAGCTCACCGTCTTTCATTGCCATA
CGAAATTCCGGATGAGCATTCATCAGGCGGGCAAGAATGTGAATAAAGGCCGGATAAAACTTGTGCTTAT
TTTTCTTTACGGTCTTTAAAAAGGCCGTAATATCCAGCTGAACGGTCTGGTTATAGGTACATTGAGCAAC
TGACTGAAATGCCTCAAAATGTTCTTTACGATGCCATTGGGATATATCAACGGTGGTATATCCAGTGATT
TTTTTCTCCATTTTAGCTTCCTTAGCTCCTGAAAATCTCGATAACTCAAAAAATACGCCCGGTAGTGATC
TTATTTCATTATGGTGAAAGTTGGAACCTCTTACGTGCCCGATCAACTCGAGTGCCACCTGACGTCTAAG
AAACCATTATTATCATGACATTAACCTATAAAAATAGGCGTATCACGAGGCAGAATTTCAGATAAAAAAA
ATCCTTAGCTTTCGCTAAGGATGATTTCTGGAATTCGCGGCCGCTTCTAGAGCGATGAGTGGTCTCGTGA
CGCTGTATCTAATAGAATCTTCGGAGCGAATTCCTGTGCTCGGTGGTCAAATGGTATCGTGCCGTCTTCT
CTCACCAACCAGTCGCTGCGTAATCAGCCGTATCCAGCAACACTACGCTATCTCCCTGAG
